LOCUS       Exported 6846 bp ds-DNA circular SYN 12-MAY-2021
DEFINITION  An AAV vector that expresses a nuclear-localized iRFP713 reporter
            and improved Cre recombinase.
ACCESSION   .
VERSION     .
KEYWORDS    pOTTC1442 - pAAV CMV-IE Nuc-iRFP-2A-iCre
SOURCE      synthetic DNA construct
  ORGANISM  synthetic DNA construct
REFERENCE   1 (bases 1 to 6846)
  AUTHORS   Back S, Necarsulmer J, Whitaker LR, Coke LM, Koivula P, Heathward
            EJ, Fortuno LV, Zhang Y, Yeh CG, Baldwin HA, Spencer MD,
            Mejias-Aponte CA, Pickel J, Hoffman AF, Spivak CE, Lupica CR,
            Underhill SM, Amara SG, Domanskyi A, Anttila JE, Airavaara M, Hope
            BT, Hamra FK, Richie CT, Harvey BK
  TITLE     Neuron-Specific Genome Modification in the Adult Rat Brain Using
            CRISPR-Cas9 Transgenic Rats.
  JOURNAL   Neuron. 2019 Feb 8. pii: S0896-6273(19)30062-5. doi:
            10.1016/j.neuron.2019.01.035.
  PUBMED    30792150
REFERENCE   2 (bases 1 to 6846)
  AUTHORS   .
  TITLE     Direct Submission
  JOURNAL   Exported May 12, 2021 from SnapGene Server 1.1.58
            http://www.snapgene.com
FEATURES             Location/Qualifiers
     source          1..6846
                     /organism="synthetic DNA construct"
                     /mol_type="other DNA"
     repeat_region   1..130
                     /label=AAV2 ITR (alternate)
                     /note="Functional equivalent of wild-type AAV2 ITR"
     enhancer        205..508
                     /label=CMV enhancer
                     /note="human cytomegalovirus immediate early enhancer"
     promoter        509..712
                     /label=CMV promoter
                     /note="human cytomegalovirus (CMV) immediate early
                     promoter"
     primer_bind     663..683
                     /label=CMV-F
                     /note="Human CMV immediate early promoter, forward primer"
     regulatory      747..756
                     /regulatory_class="other"
                     /note="vertebrate consensus sequence for strong initiation
                     of translation (Kozak, 1987)"
     CDS             753..1700
                     /codon_start=1
                     /product="phytochrome-based near-infrared fluorescent
                     protein, originally termed iRFP (Filonov et al., 2011)"
                     /label=iRFP713
                     /note="name was changed to iRFP713 (Shcherbakova and
                     Verkhusha, 2013)"
                     /translation="MAEGSVARQPDLLTCDDEPIHIPGAIQPHGLLLALAADMTIVAGS
                     DNLPELTGLAIGALIGRSAADVFDSETHNRLTIALAEPGAAVGAPITVGFTMRKDAGFI
                     GSWHRHDQLIFLELEPPQRDVAEPQAFFRRTNSAIRRLQAAETLESACAAAAQEVRKIT
                     GFDRVMIYRFASDFSGEVIAEDRCAEVESKLGLHYPASTVPAQARRLYTINPVRIIPDI
                     NYRPVPVTPDLNPVTGRPIDLSFAILRSVSPVHLEFMRNIGMHGTMSISILRGERLWGL
                     IVCHHRTPYYVDLDGRQACELVAQVLAWQIGVMEE"
     CDS             1734..1754
                     /codon_start=1
                     /product="nuclear localization signal of SV40 (simian virus
                     40) large T antigen"
                     /label=SV40 NLS
                     /translation="PKKKRKV"
     CDS             1758..1778
                     /codon_start=1
                     /product="nuclear localization signal of SV40 (simian virus
                     40) large T antigen"
                     /label=SV40 NLS
                     /translation="PKKKRKV"
     CDS             1782..1802
                     /codon_start=1
                     /product="nuclear localization signal of SV40 (simian virus
                     40) large T antigen"
                     /label=SV40 NLS
                     /translation="PKKKRKV"
     CDS             1833..1886
                     /codon_start=1
                     /product="2A peptide from Thosea asigna virus capsid
                     protein"
                     /label=T2A
                     /note="Eukaryotic ribosomes fail to insert a peptide bond
                     between the Gly and Pro residues, yielding separate
                     polypeptides."
                     /translation="EGRGSLLTCGDVEENPGP"
     CDS             1899..1919
                     /codon_start=1
                     /product="nuclear localization signal of SV40 (simian virus
                     40) large T antigen"
                     /label=SV40 NLS
                     /translation="PKKKRKV"
     misc_feature    2973..3561
                     /label=WPRE
                     /note="woodchuck hepatitis virus posttranscriptional
                     regulatory element"
     primer_bind     complement(3026..3046)
                     /label=WPRE-R
                     /note="WPRE, reverse primer"
     CDS             complement(3444..3455)
                     /codon_start=1
                     /product="Factor Xa recognition and cleavage site"
                     /label=Factor Xa site
                     /translation="IEGR"
     polyA_signal    3593..4069
                     /label=hGH poly(A) signal
                     /note="human growth hormone polyadenylation signal"
     primer_bind     complement(3792..3811)
                     /label=hGH-PA-R
                     /note="Human growth hormone terminator, reverse primer"
     repeat_region   4109..4249
                     /label=AAV2 ITR
                     /note="inverted terminal repeat of adeno-associated virus
                     serotype 2"
     repeat_region   4109..4238
                     /label=AAV2 ITR
     rep_origin      4324..4779
                     /direction=RIGHT
                     /label=f1 ori
                     /note="f1 bacteriophage origin of replication; arrow
                     indicates direction of (+) strand synthesis"
     primer_bind     complement(4411..4430)
                     /label=F1ori-R
                     /note="F1 origin, reverse primer"
     primer_bind     4621..4642
                     /label=F1ori-F
                     /note="F1 origin, forward primer"
     primer_bind     complement(4796..4815)
                     /label=pRS-marker
                     /note="pRS vectors, use to sequence yeast selectable
                     marker"
     primer_bind     4915..4937
                     /label=pGEX 3'
                     /note="pGEX vectors, reverse primer"
     primer_bind     complement(4975..4993)
                     /label=pBRforEco
                     /note="pBR322 vectors, upsteam of EcoRI site, forward
                     primer"
     promoter        5061..5165
                     /gene="bla"
                     /label=AmpR promoter
     CDS             5166..6026
                     /codon_start=1
                     /gene="bla"
                     /product="beta-lactamase"
                     /label=AmpR
                     /note="confers resistance to ampicillin, carbenicillin, and
                     related antibiotics"
                     /translation="MSIQHFRVALIPFFAAFCLPVFAHPETLVKVKDAEDQLGARVGYI
                     ELDLNSGKILESFRPEERFPMMSTFKVLLCGAVLSRIDAGQEQLGRRIHYSQNDLVEYS
                     PVTEKHLTDGMTVRELCSAAITMSDNTAANLLLTTIGGPKELTAFLHNMGDHVTRLDRW
                     EPELNEAIPNDERDTTMPVAMATTLRKLLTGELLTLASRQQLIDWMEADKVAGPLLRSA
                     LPAGWFIADKSGAGERGSRGIIAALGPDGKPSRIVVIYTTGSQATMDERNRQIAEIGAS
                     LIKHW"
     primer_bind     complement(5384..5403)
                     /label=Amp-R
                     /note="Ampicillin resistance gene, reverse primer"
     rep_origin      6197..6785
                     /direction=RIGHT
                     /label=ori
                     /note="high-copy-number ColE1/pMB1/pBR322/pUC origin of
                     replication"
     primer_bind     6686..6705
                     /label=pBR322ori-F
                     /note="pBR322 origin, forward primer"
ORIGIN
        1 cctgcaggca gctgcgcgct cgctcgctca ctgaggccgc ccgggcgtcg ggcgaccttt
       61 ggtcgcccgg cctcagtgag cgagcgagcg cgcagagagg gagtggccaa ctccatcact
      121 aggggttcct gcggccgcac gcgttagtta ttaatagtaa tcaattacgg ggtcattagt
      181 tcatagccca tatatggagt tccgcgttac ataacttacg gtaaatggcc cgcctggctg
      241 accgcccaac gacccccgcc cattgacgtc aataatgacg tatgttccca tagtaacgcc
      301 aatagggact ttccattgac gtcaatgggt ggagtattta cggtaaactg cccacttggc
      361 agtacatcaa gtgtatcata tgccaagtac gccccctatt gacgtcaatg acggtaaatg
      421 gcccgcctgg cattatgccc agtacatgac cttatgggac tttcctactt ggcagtacat
      481 ctacgtatta gtcatcgcta ttaccatggt gatgcggttt tggcagtaca tcaatgggcg
      541 tggatagcgg tttgactcac ggggatttcc aagtctccac cccattgacg tcaatgggag
      601 tttgttttgg caccaaaatc aacgggactt tccaaaatgt cgtaacaact ccgccccatt
      661 gacgcaaatg ggcggtaggc gtgtacggtg ggaggtctat ataagcagag ctggtttagt
      721 gaaccgtcag atccggtacc ggatccgcca ccatggctga aggatccgtc gccaggcagc
      781 ctgacctctt gacctgcgac gatgagccga tccatatccc cggtgccatc caaccgcatg
      841 gactgctgct cgccctcgcc gccgacatga cgatcgttgc cggcagcgac aaccttcccg
      901 aactcaccgg actggcgatc ggcgccctga tcggccgctc tgcggccgat gtcttcgact
      961 cggagacgca caaccgtctg acgatcgcct tggccgagcc cggggcggcc gtcggagcac
     1021 cgatcactgt cggcttcacg atgcgaaagg acgcaggctt catcggctcc tggcatcgcc
     1081 atgatcagct catcttcctc gagctcgagc ctccccagcg ggacgtcgcc gagccgcagg
     1141 cgttcttccg ccgcaccaac agcgccatcc gccgcctgca ggccgccgaa accttggaaa
     1201 gcgcctgcgc cgccgcggcg caagaggtgc ggaagattac cggcttcgat cgggtgatga
     1261 tctatcgctt cgcctccgac ttcagcggcg aagtgatcgc agaggatcgg tgcgccgagg
     1321 tcgagtcaaa actaggcctg cactatcctg cctcaaccgt gccggcgcag gcccgtcggc
     1381 tctataccat caacccggta cggatcattc ccgatatcaa ttatcggccg gtgccggtca
     1441 ccccagacct caatccggtc accgggcggc cgattgatct tagcttcgcc atcctgcgca
     1501 gcgtctcgcc cgtccatctg gaattcatgc gcaacatagg catgcacggc acgatgtcga
     1561 tctcgatttt gcgcggcgag cgactgtggg gattgatcgt ttgccatcac cgaacgccgt
     1621 actacgtcga tctcgatggc cgccaagcct gcgagctagt cgcccaggtt ctggcctggc
     1681 agatcggcgt gatggaagag ttgtacaagt ccggcctgcg cagccgcgcc gacccaaaaa
     1741 agaagcgcaa ggtagacccc aagaagaagc gcaaggtaga tccaaaaaag aagagaaagg
     1801 tactgtacaa gatgcattct agaggctccg gagagggcag gggaagtctt ctaacatgcg
     1861 gggacgtgga ggaaaatccc gggcccatcg atatggtgcc caagaagaag aggaaagtct
     1921 ccaacctgct gactgtgcac caaaacctgc ctgccctccc tgtggatgcc acctctgatg
     1981 aagtcaggaa gaacctgatg gacatgttca gggacaggca ggccttctct gaacacacct
     2041 ggaagatgct cctgtctgtg tgcagatcct gggctgcctg gtgcaagctg aacaacagga
     2101 aatggttccc tgctgaacct gaggatgtga gggactacct cctgtacctg caagccagag
     2161 gcctggctgt gaagaccatc caacagcacc tgggccagct caacatgctg cacaggagat
     2221 ctggcctgcc tcgcccttct gactccaatg ctgtgtccct ggtgatgagg agaatcagaa
     2281 aggagaatgt ggatgctggg gagagagcca agcaggccct ggcctttgaa cgcactgact
     2341 ttgaccaagt cagatccctg atggagaact ctgacagatg ccaggacatc aggaacctgg
     2401 ccttcctggg cattgcctac aacaccctgc tgcgcattgc cgaaattgcc agaatcagag
     2461 tgaaggacat ctcccgcacc gatggtggga gaatgctgat ccacattggc aggaccaaga
     2521 ccctggtgtc cacagctggt gtggagaagg ccctgtccct gggggttacc aagctggtgg
     2581 agagatggat ctctgtgtct ggtgtggctg atgaccccaa caactacctg ttctgccggg
     2641 tcagaaagaa tggtgtggct gccccttctg ccacctccca actgtccacc cgggccctgg
     2701 aagggatctt tgaggccacc caccgcctga tctatggtgc caaggatgac tctgggcaga
     2761 gatacctggc ctggtctggc cactctgcca gagtgggtgc tgccagggac atggccaggg
     2821 ctggtgtgtc catccctgaa atcatgcagg ctggtggctg gaccaatgtg aacattgtga
     2881 tgaactacat cagaaacctg gactctgaga ctggggccat ggtgaggctg ctcgaggatg
     2941 gggactgaga attcgatatc aagcttatcg ataatcaacc tctggattac aaaatttgtg
     3001 aaagattgac tggtattctt aactatgttg ctccttttac gctatgtgga tacgctgctt
     3061 taatgccttt gtatcatgct attgcttccc gtatggcttt cattttctcc tccttgtata
     3121 aatcctggtt gctgtctctt tatgaggagt tgtggcccgt tgtcaggcaa cgtggcgtgg
     3181 tgtgcactgt gtttgctgac gcaaccccca ctggttgggg cattgccacc acctgtcagc
     3241 tcctttccgg gactttcgct ttccccctcc ctattgccac ggcggaactc atcgccgcct
     3301 gccttgcccg ctgctggaca ggggctcggc tgttgggcac tgacaattcc gtggtgttgt
     3361 cggggaaatc atcgtccttt ccttggctgc tcgcctatgt tgccacctgg attctgcgcg
     3421 ggacgtcctt ctgctacgtc ccttcggccc tcaatccagc ggaccttcct tcccgcggcc
     3481 tgctgccggc tctgcggcct cttccgcgtc ttcgccttcg ccctcagacg agtcggatct
     3541 ccctttgggc cgcctccccg catcgatacc gagcgctgct cgagagatct acgggtggca
     3601 tccctgtgac ccctccccag tgcctctcct ggccctggaa gttgccactc cagtgcccac
     3661 cagccttgtc ctaataaaat taagttgcat cattttgtct gactaggtgt ccttctataa
     3721 tattatgggg tggagggggg tggtatggag caaggggcaa gttgggaaga caacctgtag
     3781 ggcctgcggg gtctattggg aaccaagctg gagtgcagtg gcacaatctt ggctcactgc
     3841 aatctccgcc tcctgggttc aagcgattct cctgcctcag cctcccgagt tgttgggatt
     3901 ccaggcatgc atgaccaggc tcagctaatt tttgtttttt tggtagagac ggggtttcac
     3961 catattggcc aggctggtct ccaactccta atctcaggtg atctacccac cttggcctcc
     4021 caaattgctg ggattacagg cgtgaaccac tgctcccttc cctgtccttc tgattttgta
     4081 ggtaaccacg tgcggaccga gcggccgcag gaacccctag tgatggagtt ggccactccc
     4141 tctctgcgcg ctcgctcgct cactgaggcc gggcgaccaa aggtcgcccg acgcccgggc
     4201 tttgcccggg cggcctcagt gagcgagcga gcgcgcagct gcctgcaggg gcgcctgatg
     4261 cggtattttc tccttacgca tctgtgcggt atttcacacc gcatannnnn nnnnnnnnnn
     4321 nnnnnnnnnn nnnnnnnnnn nnnnnnnnnn nnnnnnnnnn nnnnnnnnnn nnnnnnnnnn
     4381 nnnnnnnnnn nnnnnnnnnn tnnnnnnnnn nnnnnnnnnn nnnnnnnnnn nnnnnnnnnn
     4441 nnnnnnncnn nnnnnnnnnn nnnnnnnnnn nnnnnnnnnn nnnnnnnnnn nnnnnnnnnn
     4501 nnnnnnnnnn nnnnnnnnnn nnnnnnnnnn nnnnnnnnnn nnnnnnnnnn nnnnnnnnnn
     4561 nnnnnnnnnn nnnnnnnnnn nnnnnnnnnc ctttgacgtt ggagtccacg ttctttaata
     4621 gtggactctt gttccaaact ggaacaacac tcaactctat ctcgggctat tcttttgatt
     4681 tataagggat tttgccgatt tcggtctatt ggttaaaaaa tgagctgatt taacaaaaat
     4741 ttaacgcgaa ttttaacaaa atattaacgt ttacaatttt atggtgcact ctcagtacaa
     4801 tctgctctga tgccgcatag ttaagccagc cccgacaccc gccaacaccc gctgacgcgc
     4861 cctgacgggc ttgtctgctc ccggcatccg cttacagaca agctgtgacc gtctccggga
     4921 gctgcatgtg tcagaggttt tcaccgtcat caccgaaacg cgcgagacga aagggcctcg
     4981 tgatacgcct atttttatag gttaatgtca tgataataat ggtttcttag acgtcaggtg
     5041 gcacttttcg gggaaatgtg cgcggaaccc ctatttgttt atttttctaa atacattcaa
     5101 atatgtatcc gctcatgaga caataaccct gataaatgct tcaataatat tgaaaaagga
     5161 agagtatgag tattcaacat ttccgtgtcg cccttattcc cttttttgcg gcattttgcc
     5221 ttcctgtttt tgctcaccca gaaacgctgg tgaaagtaaa agatgctgaa gatcagttgg
     5281 gtgcacgagt gggttacatc gaactggatc tcaacagcgg taagatcctt gagagttttc
     5341 gccccgaaga acgttttcca atgatgagca cttttaaagt tctgctatgt ggcgcggtat
     5401 tatcccgtat tgacgccggg caagagcaac tcggtcgccg catacactat tctcagaatg
     5461 acttggttga gtactcacca gtcacagaaa agcatcttac ggatggcatg acagtaagag
     5521 aattatgcag tgctgccata accatgagtg ataacactgc ggccaactta cttctgacaa
     5581 cgatcggagg accgaaggag ctaaccgctt ttttgcacaa catgggggat catgtaactc
     5641 gccttgatcg ttgggaaccg gagctgaatg aagccatacc aaacgacgag cgtgacacca
     5701 cgatgcctgt agcaatggca acaacgttgc gcaaactatt aactggcgaa ctacttactc
     5761 tagcttcccg gcaacaatta atagactgga tggaggcgga taaagttgca ggaccacttc
     5821 tgcgctcggc ccttccggct ggctggttta ttgctgataa atctggagcc ggtgagcgtg
     5881 ggtctcgcgg tatcattgca gcactggggc cagatggtaa gccctcccgt atcgtagtta
     5941 tctacacgac ggggagtcag gcaactatgg atgaacgaaa tagacagatc gctgagatag
     6001 gtgcctcact gattaagcat tggtaactgt cagaccaagt ttactcatat atactttaga
     6061 ttgatttaaa acttcatttt taatttaaaa ggatctaggt gaagatcctt tttgataatc
     6121 tcatgaccaa aatcccttaa cgtgagtttt cgttccactg agcgtcagac cccgtagaaa
     6181 agatcaaagg atcttcttga gatccttttt ttctgcgcgt aatctgctgc ttgcaaacaa
     6241 aaaaaccacc gctaccagcg gtggtttgtt tgccggatca agagctacca actctttttc
     6301 cgaaggtaac tggcttcagc agagcgcaga taccaaatac tgttcttcta gtgtagccgt
     6361 agttaggcca ccacttcaag aactctgtag caccgcctac atacctcgct ctgctaatcc
     6421 tgttaccagt ggctgctgcc agtggcgata agtcgtgtct taccgggttg gactcaagac
     6481 gatagttacc ggataaggcg cagcggtcgg gctgaacggg gggttcgtgc acacagccca
     6541 gcttggagcg aacgacctac accgaactga gatacctaca gcgtgagcta tgagaaagcg
     6601 ccacgcttcc cgaagggaga aaggcggaca ggtatccggt aagcggcagg gtcggaacag
     6661 gagagcgcac gagggagctt ccagggggaa acgcctggta tctttatagt cctgtcgggt
     6721 ttcgccacct ctgacttgag cgtcgatttt tgtgatgctc gtcagggggg cggagcctat
     6781 ggaaaaacgc cagcaacgcg gcctttttac ggttcctggc cttttgctgg ccttttgctc
     6841 acatgt
//
